Addgene plasmid #149540: pGBW-m4137386
Purpose: Mammalian expression plasmid for SARS-CoV-2 surface glycoprotein (Spike protein)
Depositing lab: Ginkgo Bioworks & Benjie Chen. Depositing organization: Ginkgo Bioworks.
Backbone
  Vector backbone: AmpR gene, with start and stop codons
  Backbone size w/o insert (bp): 860
  Vector type: Mammalian Expression
Growth in bacteria
  Bacterial resistance: Ampicillin, 100 μg/mL
  Growth temperature: 37°C
  Growth strain: DH5alpha
  Copy number: High Copy
Gene/Insert
  Gene/Insert name: SARS-CoV-2 S (surface glycoprotein) (alt names: Spike protein; S protein)
  Species: H. sapiens (human); Severe acute respiratory syndrome coronavirus 2
  Insert size (bp): 6619
  Mutation: wt
  Entrez Gene: S (a.k.a. GU280_gp02, spike glycoprotein)
  Promoter: CMV
  Cloning method: Unknown
Resource information
  A portion of this plasmid was derived from a plasmid made by: GinkgoBioworks
Depositor comments: NCBI reference sequence: YP_009724390.1 . This plasmid contains an 18 or 19bp truncation in the CMV promoter and was synthesized for making pseudotyped VSV particles. It has been shown that truncations either help expression and /or capture by VSVdeltaG. See https://www.ncbi.nlm.nih.gov/pubmed/19057867 for original paper on VSV pseudotyping, and https://www.cell.com/cell/pdf/S0092-8674(20)30229-4.pdf on more recent efforts with SARS-CoV-2.
How to cite: pGBW-m4137386 was a gift from Ginkgo Bioworks & Benjie Chen (Addgene plasmid # 149540 ; http://n2t.net/addgene:149540 ; RRID:Addgene_149540)
