[The description below was written by a language model from this plasmid's Addgene catalogue record.]
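Description:
pGBW-m4137386 is a mammalian expression plasmid carrying the wild-type SARS-CoV-2 surface glycoprotein (Spike, S protein), corresponding to the NCBI reference protein for the original viral isolate. Expression is driven by a CMV promoter, the strong constitutive viral promoter commonly used for transient expression in mammalian cells. The plasmid is propagated in E. coli as a high-copy construct under ampicillin selection. The catalogue entry is unusual in how it partitions the plasmid. The "backbone" is defined only as the 860 bp AmpR coding sequence, and everything else is counted within the 6,619 bp "insert". That figure is considerably longer than a Spike coding sequence alone, so it presumably also includes the promoter, the replication origin and other vector elements. No feature table is provided, so the origin of replication, polyadenylation signal, any tags and whether the gene is codon-optimised are not stated. The listing of human alongside the virus under species may hint at codon optimisation for human cells, but the record does not confirm this.

According to the depositor comments, the construct was synthesised for producing pseudotyped vesicular stomatitis virus particles. In this approach, Spike is expressed in producer cells and incorporated onto a glycoprotein-deleted VSV (VSVΔG) core in place of the native G protein. Such particles are typically used to study Spike-mediated entry without handling live SARS-CoV-2. The comments describe an 18 or 19 bp truncation located in the CMV promoter and state that truncations help expression and/or capture by VSVΔG. The record gives no further detail on the position or effect of this truncation, so it should be checked against the full sequence.
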