>Addgene plasmid #149540 | pGBW-m4137386 | depositor partial sequence | sequence record 292280 | Full Sequence
ACTCTTCCTTTTTCAATATTATTGAAGCATTTATCAGGGTTATTGTCTCATGAGCGGATACATATTTGAA
TGTATTTAGAAAAATAAACAAATAGGGGTTCCGCGCACATTTCCCCGAAAAGTGCCACCTGGGTCGACAT
TGATTATTGACTAGTTATTAATAGTAATCAATTACGGGGTCATTAGTTCATAGCCCATATATGGAGTTCC
GCGTTACATAACTTACGGTAAATGGCCCGCCTGGCTGACCGCCCAACGACCCCCGCCCATTGACGTCAAT
AATGACGTATGTTCCCATAGTAACGCCAATAGGGACTTTCCATTGACGTCAATGGGTGGAGTATTTACGG
TAAACTGCCCACTTGGCAGTACATCAAGTGTATCATATGCCAAGTACGCCCCCTATTGACGTCAATGACG
GTAAATGGCCCGCCTGGCATTATGCCCAGTACATGACCTTATGGGACTTTCCTACTTGGCAGTACATCTA
CGTATTAGTCATCGCTATTACCATGGTGATGCGGTTTTGGCAGTACATCAATGGGCGTGGATAGCGGTTT
GACTCACGGGGATTTCCAAGTCTCCACCCCATTGACGTCAATGGGAGTTTGTTTTGGCACCAAAATCAAC
GGGACTTTCCAAAATGTCGTAACAACTCCGCCCCATTGACGCAAATGGGCGGTAGGCGTGTACGGTGGGA
GGTCTATATAAGCAGAGCTGGTTTAGTGAACCGTCAGATCAGATCTTTGTCGATCCTACCATCCACTCGA
CACACCCGCCAGCGGCCGCCACCATGTTTGTTTTTCTTGTTTTATTGCCACTAGTCTCTAGTCAGTGTGT
TAATCTTACAACCAGAACTCAATTACCCCCTGCATACACTAATTCTTTCACACGTGGTGTTTATTACCCT
GACAAAGTTTTCAGATCCTCAGTTTTACATTCAACTCAGGACTTGTTCTTACCTTTCTTTTCCAATGTTA
CTTGGTTCCATGCTATACATGTCTCTGGGACCAATGGTACTAAGAGGTTTGATAACCCTGTCCTACCATT
TAATGATGGTGTTTATTTTGCTTCCACTGAGAAGTCTAACATAATAAGAGGCTGGATTTTTGGTACTACT
TTAGATTCGAAGACCCAGTCCCTACTTATTGTTAATAACGCTACTAATGTTGTTATTAAAGTCTGTGAAT
TTCAATTTTGTAATGATCCATTTTTGGGTGTTTATTACCACAAAAACAACAAAAGTTGGATGGAAAGTGA
GTTCAGAGTTTATTCTAGTGCGAATAATTGCACTTTTGAATATGTCTCTCAGCCTTTTCTTATGGACCTT
GAAGGAAAACAGGGTAATTTCAAAAATCTTAGGGAATTTGTGTTTAAGAATATTGATGGTTATTTTAAAA
TATATTCTAAGCACACGCCTATTAATTTAGTGCGTGATCTCCCTCAGGGTTTTTCGGCTTTAGAACCATT
GGTAGATTTGCCAATAGGTATTAACATCACTAGGTTTCAAACTTTACTTGCTTTACATAGAAGTTATTTG
ACTCCTGGTGATTCTTCTTCAGGTTGGACAGCTGGTGCTGCAGCTTATTATGTGGGTTATCTTCAACCTA
GGACTTTTCTATTAAAATATAATGAAAATGGAACCATTACAGATGCTGTAGACTGTGCACTTGACCCTCT
CTCAGAAACAAAGTGTACGTTGAAATCCTTCACTGTAGAAAAAGGAATCTATCAAACTTCTAACTTTAGA
GTCCAACCAACAGAATCTATTGTTAGATTTCCTAATATTACAAACTTGTGCCCTTTTGGTGAAGTTTTTA
ACGCCACCAGATTTGCATCTGTTTATGCTTGGAACAGGAAGAGAATCAGCAACTGTGTTGCTGATTATTC
TGTCCTATATAATTCCGCATCATTTTCCACTTTTAAGTGTTATGGAGTGTCTCCTACTAAATTAAATGAT
CTCTGCTTTACTAATGTCTATGCAGATTCATTTGTAATTAGAGGTGATGAAGTCAGACAAATCGCTCCAG
GGCAAACTGGAAAGATTGCTGATTATAATTATAAATTACCAGATGATTTTACAGGCTGCGTTATAGCTTG
GAATTCTAACAATCTTGATTCTAAGGTTGGTGGTAATTATAATTACCTGTATAGATTGTTTAGGAAGTCT
AATCTCAAACCTTTTGAGAGAGATATTTCAACTGAAATCTATCAGGCCGGTAGCACACCTTGTAATGGTG
TTGAAGGTTTTAATTGTTACTTTCCTTTACAATCATATGGTTTCCAACCCACTAATGGTGTTGGTTACCA
ACCATACAGAGTAGTAGTACTTTCTTTTGAACTTCTACATGCACCAGCAACTGTTTGTGGACCTAAAAAG
TCTACTAATTTGGTTAAAAACAAATGTGTCAATTTCAACTTCAATGGTTTAACAGGCACAGGTGTTCTTA
CTGAGTCTAACAAAAAGTTTCTGCCTTTCCAACAATTTGGCAGAGACATTGCTGACACTACTGATGCTGT
CCGTGATCCACAGACACTTGAGATTCTTGACATTACACCATGTTCTTTTGGTGGTGTCAGTGTTATAACA
CCAGGAACAAATACTTCTAACCAGGTTGCTGTTCTTTATCAGGATGTTAACTGCACAGAAGTCCCTGTTG
CTATTCATGCAGATCAACTTACTCCTACTTGGCGTGTTTATTCTACAGGTTCTAATGTTTTTCAAACACG
TGCAGGCTGTTTAATAGGGGCTGAACATGTCAACAACTCATATGAGTGTGACATACCCATTGGTGCAGGT
ATATGCGCTAGTTATCAGACTCAGACTAATTCTCCTCGGCGGGCACGTAGTGTAGCTAGTCAATCCATCA
TTGCCTACACTATGTCACTTGGTGCAGAAAATTCAGTTGCTTACTCTAATAACTCTATTGCCATACCCAC
AAATTTTACTATTAGTGTTACCACAGAAATTCTACCAGTGTCTATGACCAAGACATCAGTAGATTGTACA
ATGTACATTTGTGGTGATTCAACTGAATGCAGCAATCTTTTGTTGCAATATGGCAGTTTTTGTACACAAT
TAAACCGTGCTTTAACTGGAATAGCTGTTGAACAAGACAAAAACACCCAAGAAGTTTTTGCACAAGTCAA
ACAAATTTACAAAACACCACCAATTAAAGATTTTGGTGGTTTTAATTTTTCACAAATATTACCAGATCCA
TCAAAACCAAGCAAGAGGTCATTTATTGAAGATCTACTTTTCAACAAAGTGACACTTGCAGATGCTGGCT
TCATCAAACAATATGGTGATTGCCTTGGTGATATTGCTGCTAGAGACCTCATTTGTGCACAAAAGTTTAA
CGGCCTTACTGTTTTGCCACCTTTGCTCACAGATGAAATGATTGCTCAATACACTTCTGCACTGTTAGCG
GGTACAATCACTTCTGGTTGGACCTTTGGTGCAGGTGCTGCATTACAAATACCATTTGCTATGCAAATGG
CTTATAGGTTTAATGGTATTGGAGTTACACAGAATGTTCTCTATGAGAACCAAAAATTGATTGCCAACCA
ATTTAATAGTGCTATTGGCAAAATTCAAGACTCACTTTCTTCCACAGCAAGTGCACTTGGAAAACTTCAA
GATGTGGTCAACCAAAATGCACAAGCTTTAAACACGCTTGTTAAACAACTTAGCTCCAATTTTGGTGCAA
TTTCAAGTGTTTTAAATGATATCCTTTCACGTCTTGACAAAGTTGAGGCTGAAGTGCAAATTGATAGGTT
GATCACAGGCAGACTTCAAAGTTTGCAGACATATGTGACTCAACAATTAATTAGAGCTGCAGAAATCAGA
GCTTCTGCTAATCTTGCTGCTACTAAAATGTCAGAGTGTGTACTTGGACAATCAAAAAGAGTTGATTTTT
GTGGAAAGGGCTATCATCTTATGTCCTTCCCTCAGTCAGCACCTCATGGTGTAGTCTTCTTGCATGTGAC
TTATGTCCCTGCACAAGAAAAGAACTTCACAACTGCTCCTGCCATTTGTCATGATGGAAAAGCACACTTT
CCTCGTGAAGGTGTCTTTGTTTCAAATGGCACACACTGGTTTGTAACACAAAGGAATTTTTATGAACCAC
AAATCATTACTACAGACAACACATTTGTGTCTGGTAACTGTGATGTTGTAATAGGAATTGTCAACAACAC
AGTTTATGATCCTTTGCAACCTGAATTAGACTCATTCAAGGAGGAGTTAGATAAATATTTTAAGAATCAT
ACATCACCAGATGTTGATTTAGGTGACATCTCTGGCATTAATGCTTCAGTTGTAAACATTCAAAAAGAAA
TTGACCGCCTCAATGAGGTTGCCAAGAATTTAAATGAATCTCTCATCGATCTCCAAGAACTTGGAAAGTA
TGAGCAGTATATAAAATGGCCATGGTACATTTGGCTAGGTTTTATAGCTGGCTTGATTGCCATAGTAATG
GTGACAATTATGCTTTGCTGTATGACCAGTTGCTGTAGTTGTCTCAAGGGCTGTTGTTCTTGTGGATCCT
GCTGCAAATTTGATGAAGACGACTCTGAGCCAGTGCTCAAAGGAGTCAAATTACATTACACATAATCCGG
ACTCAGATCTCGATCTTTTTCCCTCTGCCAAAAATTATGGGGACATCATGAAGCCCCTTGAGCATCTGAC
TTCTGGCTAATAAAGGAAATTTATTTTCATTGCAATAGTGTGTTGGAATTTTTTGTGTCTCTCACTCGGA
AGGACATATGGGAGGGCAAATCATTTAAAACATCAGAATGAGTATTTGGTTTAGAGTTTGGCAACATATG
CCCATATGCTGGCTGCCATGAACAAAGGTTGGCTATAAAGAGGTCATCAGTATATGAAACAGCCCCCTGC
TGTCCATTCCTTATTCCATAGAAAAGCCTTGACTTGAGGTTAGATTTTTTTTATATTTTGTTTTGTGTTA
TTTTTTTCTTTAACATCCCTAAAATTTTCCTTACATGTTTTACTAGCCAGATTTTTCCTCCTCTCCTGAC
TACTCCCAGTCATAGCTGTCCCTCTTCTCTTATGGAGATCCCTCGACCTGCAGCCCAAGCTTGGCGTAAT
CATGGTCATAGCTGTTTCCTGTGTGAAATTGTTATCCGCTCACAATTCCACACAACATACGAGCCGGAAG
CATAAAGTGTAAAGCCTGGGGTGCCTAATGAGTGAGCTAACTCACATTAATTGCGTTGCGCTCACTGCCC
GCTTTCCAGTCGGGAAACCTGTCGTGCCAGCGGATCCGCATCTCAATTAGTCAGCAACCATAGTCCCGCC
CCTAACTCCGCCCATCCCGCCCCTAACTCCGCCCAGTTCCGCCCATTCTCCGCCCCATGGCTGACTAATT
TTTTTTATTTATGCAGAGGCCGAGGCCGCCTCGGCCTCTGAGCTATTCCAGAAGTAGTGAGGAGGCTTTT
TTGGAGGCCTAGGCTTTTGCAAAAAGCTAACTTGTTTATTGCAGCTTATAATGGTTACAAATAAAGCAAT
AGCATCACAAATTTCACAAATAAAGCATTTTTTTCACTGCATTCTAGTTGTGGTTTGTCCAAACTCATCA
ATGTATCTTATCATGTCTGGATCCGCTGCATTAATGAATCGGCCAACGCGCGGGGAGAGGCGGTTTGCGT
ATTGGGCGCTCTTCCGCTTCCTCGCTCACTGACTCGCTGCGCTCGGTCGTTCGGCTGCGGCGAGCGGTAT
CAGCTCACTCAAAGGCGGTAATACGGTTATCCACAGAATCAGGGGATAACGCAGGAAAGAACATGTGAGC
AAAAGGCCAGCAAAAGGCCAGGAACCGTAAAAAGGCCGCGTTGCTGGCGTTTTTCCATAGGCTCCGCCCC
CCTGACGAGCATCACAAAAATCGACGCTCAAGTCAGAGGTGGCGAAACCCGACAGGACTATAAAGATACC
AGGCGTTTCCCCCTGGAAGCTCCCTCGTGCGCTCTCCTGTTCCGACCCTGCCGCTTACCGGATACCTGTC
CGCCTTTCTCCCTTCGGGAAGCGTGGCGCTTTCTCATAGCTCACGCTGTAGGTATCTCAGTTCGGTGTAG
GTCGTTCGCTCCAAGCTGGGCTGTGTGCACGAACCCCCCGTTCAGCCCGACCGCTGCGCCTTATCCGGTA
ACTATCGTCTTGAGTCCAACCCGGTAAGACACGACTTATCGCCACTGGCAGCAGCCACTGGTAACAGGAT
TAGCAGAGCGAGGTATGTAGGCGGTGCTACAGAGTTCTTGAAGTGGTGGCCTAACTACGGCTACACTAGA
AGAACAGTATTTGGTATCTGCGCTCTGCTGAAGCCAGTTACCTTCGGAAAAAGAGTTGGTAGCTCTTGAT
CCGGCAAACAAACCACCGCTGGTAGCGGTGGTTTTTTTGTTTGCAAGCAGCAGATTACGCGCAGAAAAAA
AGGATCTCAAGAAGATCCTTTGATCTTTTCTACGGGGTCTGACGCTCAGTGGAACGAAAACTCACGTTAA
GGGATTTTGGTCATGAGATTATCAAAAAGGATCTTCACCTAGATCCTTTTAAATTAAAAATGAAGTTTTA
AATCAATCTAAAGTATATATGAGTAAACTTGGTCTGACAGTTACCAATGCTTAATCAGTGAGGCACCTAT
CTCAGCGATCTGTCTATTTCGTTCATCCATAGTTGCCTGACTCCCCGTCGTGTAGATAACTACGATACGG
GAGGGCTTACCATCTGGCCCCAGTGCTGCAATGATACCGCGAGACCCACGCTCACCGGCTCCAGATTTAT
CAGCAATAAACCAGCCAGCCGGAAGGGCCGAGCGCAGAAGTGGTCCTGCAACTTTATCCGCCTCCATCCA
GTCTATTAATTGTTGCCGGGAAGCTAGAGTAAGTAGTTCGCCAGTTAATAGTTTGCGCAACGTTGTTGCC
ATTGCTACAGGCATCGTGGTGTCACGCTCGTCGTTTGGTATGGCTTCATTCAGCTCCGGTTCCCAACGAT
CAAGGCGAGTTACATGATCCCCCATGTTGTGCAAAAAAGCGGTTAGCTCCTTCGGTCCTCCGATCGTTGT
CAGAAGTAAGTTGGCCGCAGTGTTATCACTCATGGTTATGGCAGCACTGCATAATTCTCTTACTGTCATG
CCATCCGTAAGATGCTTTTCTGTGACTGGTGAGTACTCAACCAAGTCATTCTGAGAATAGTGTATGCGGC
GACCGAGTTGCTCTTGCCCGGCGTCAATACGGGATAATACCGCGCCACATAGCAGAACTTTAAAAGTGCT
CATCATTGGAAAACGTTCTTCGGGGCGAAAACTCTCAAGGATCTTACCGCTGTTGAGATCCAGTTCGATG
TAACCCACTCGTGCACCCAACTGATCTTCAGCATCTTTTACTTTCACCAGCGTTTCTGGGTGAGCAAAAA
CAGGAAGGCAAAATGCCGCAAAAAAGGGAATAAGGGCGACACGGAAATGTTGAATACTCAT
