>Addgene plasmid #149540 | pGBW-m4137386 | addgene partial sequence | sequence record 297199 | Addgene NGS Result
GACATTGATTATTGACTAGTTATTAATAGTAATCAATTACGGGGTCATTAGTTCATAGCCCATATATGGA
GTTCCGCGTTACATAACTTACGGTAAATGGCCCGCCTGGCTGACCGCCCAACGACCCCCGCCCATTGACG
TCAATAATGACGTATGTTCCCATAGTAACGCCAATAGGGACTTTCCATTGACGTCAATGGGTGGAGTATT
TACGGTAAACTGCCCACTTGGCAGTACATCAAGTGTATCATATGCCAAGTACGCCCCCTATTGACGTCAA
TGACGGTAAATGGCCCGCCTGGCATTATGCCCAGTACATGACCTTATGGGACTTTCCTACTTGGCAGTAC
ATCTACGTATTAGTCATCGCTATTACCATGGTGATGCGGTTTTGGCAGTACATCAATGGGCGTGGATAGC
GGTTTGACTCACGGGGATTTCCAAGTCTCCACCCCATTGACGTCAATGGGAGTTTGTTTTGGCACCAAAA
TCAACGGGACTTTCCAAAATGTCGTAACAACTCCGCCCCATTGACGCAAATGGGCGGTAGGCGTGTACGG
TGGGAGGTCTATATAAGCAGAGCTGGTTTAGTGAACCGTCAGATCAGATCTTTGTCGATCCTACCATCCA
CTCGACACACCCGCCAGCGGCCGCCACCATGTTTGTTTTTCTTGTTTTATTGCCACTAGTCTCTAGTCAG
TGTGTTAATCTTACAACCAGAACTCAATTACCCCCTGCATACACTAATTCTTTCACACGTGGTGTTTATT
ACCCTGACAAAGTTTTCAGATCCTCAGTTTTACATTCAACTCAGGACTTGTTCTTACCTTTCTTTTCCAA
TGTTACTTGGTTCCATGCTATACATGTCTCTGGGACCAATGGTACTAAGAGGTTTGATAACCCTGTCCTA
CCATTTAATGATGGTGTTTATTTTGCTTCCACTGAGAAGTCTAACATAATAAGAGGCTGGATTTTTGGTA
CTACTTTAGATTCGAAGACCCAGTCCCTACTTATTGTTAATAACGCTACTAATGTTGTTATTAAAGTCTG
TGAATTTCAATTTTGTAATGATCCATTTTTGGGTGTTTATTACCACAAAAACAACAAAAGTTGGATGGAA
AGTGAGTTCAGAGTTTATTCTAGTGCGAATAATTGCACTTTTGAATATGTCTCTCAGCCTTTTCTTATGG
ACCTTGAAGGAAAACAGGGTAATTTCAAAAATCTTAGGGAATTTGTGTTTAAGAATATTGATGGTTATTT
TAAAATATATTCTAAGCACACGCCTATTAATTTAGTGCGTGATCTCCCTCAGGGTTTTTCGGCTTTAGAA
CCATTGGTAGATTTGCCAATAGGTATTAACATCACTAGGTTTCAAACTTTACTTGCTTTACATAGAAGTT
ATTTGACTCCTGGTGATTCTTCTTCAGGTTGGACAGCTGGTGCTGCAGCTTATTATGTGGGTTATCTTCA
ACCTAGGACTTTTCTATTAAAATATAATGAAAATGGAACCATTACAGATGCTGTAGACTGTGCACTTGAC
CCTCTCTCAGAAACAAAGTGTACGTTGAAATCCTTCACTGTAGAAAAAGGAATCTATCAAACTTCTAACT
TTAGAGTCCAACCAACAGAATCTATTGTTAGATTTCCTAATATTACAAACTTGTGCCCTTTTGGTGAAGT
TTTTAACGCCACCAGATTTGCATCTGTTTATGCTTGGAACAGGAAGAGAATCAGCAACTGTGTTGCTGAT
TATTCTGTCCTATATAATTCCGCATCATTTTCCACTTTTAAGTGTTATGGAGTGTCTCCTACTAAATTAA
ATGATCTCTGCTTTACTAATGTCTATGCAGATTCATTTGTAATTAGAGGTGATGAAGTCAGACAAATCGC
TCCAGGGCAAACTGGAAAGATTGCTGATTATAATTATAAATTACCAGATGATTTTACAGGCTGCGTTATA
GCTTGGAATTCTAACAATCTTGATTCTAAGGTTGGTGGTAATTATAATTACCTGTATAGATTGTTTAGGA
AGTCTAATCTCAAACCTTTTGAGAGAGATATTTCAACTGAAATCTATCAGGCCGGTAGCACACCTTGTAA
TGGTGTTGAAGGTTTTAATTGTTACTTTCCTTTACAATCATATGGTTTCCAACCCACTAATGGTGTTGGT
TACCAACCATACAGAGTAGTAGTACTTTCTTTTGAACTTCTACATGCACCAGCAACTGTTTGTGGACCTA
AAAAGTCTACTAATTTGGTTAAAAACAAATGTGTCAATTTCAACTTCAATGGTTTAACAGGCACAGGTGT
TCTTACTGAGTCTAACAAAAAGTTTCTGCCTTTCCAACAATTTGGCAGAGACATTGCTGACACTACTGAT
GCTGTCCGTGATCCACAGACACTTGAGATTCTTGACATTACACCATGTTCTTTTGGTGGTGTCAGTGTTA
TAACACCAGGAACAAATACTTCTAACCAGGTTGCTGTTCTTTATCAGGATGTTAACTGCACAGAAGTCCC
TGTTGCTATTCATGCAGATCAACTTACTCCTACTTGGCGTGTTTATTCTACAGGTTCTAATGTTTTTCAA
ACACGTGCAGGCTGTTTAATAGGGGCTGAACATGTCAACAACTCATATGAGTGTGACATACCCATTGGTG
CAGGTATATGCGCTAGTTATCAGACTCAGACTAATTCTCCTCGGCGGGCACGTAGTGTAGCTAGTCAATC
CATCATTGCCTACACTATGTCACTTGGTGCAGAAAATTCAGTTGCTTACTCTAATAACTCTATTGCCATA
CCCACAAATTTTACTATTAGTGTTACCACAGAAATTCTACCAGTGTCTATGACCAAGACATCAGTAGATT
GTACAATGTACATTTGTGGTGATTCAACTGAATGCAGCAATCTTTTGTTGCAATATGGCAGTTTTTGTAC
ACAATTAAACCGTGCTTTAACTGGAATAGCTGTTGAACAAGACAAAAACACCCAAGAAGTTTTTGCACAA
GTCAAACAAATTTACAAAACACCACCAATTAAAGATTTTGGTGGTTTTAATTTTTCACAAATATTACCAG
ATCCATCAAAACCAAGCAAGAGGTCATTTATTGAAGATCTACTTTTCAACAAAGTGACACTTGCAGATGC
TGGCTTCATCAAACAATATGGTGATTGCCTTGGTGATATTGCTGCTAGAGACCTCATTTGTGCACAAAAG
TTTAACGGCCTTACTGTTTTGCCACCTTTGCTCACAGATGAAATGATTGCTCAATACACTTCTGCACTGT
TAGCGGGTACAATCACTTCTGGTTGGACCTTTGGTGCAGGTGCTGCATTACAAATACCATTTGCTATGCA
AATGGCTTATAGGTTTAATGGTATTGGAGTTACACAGAATGTTCTCTATGAGAACCAAAAATTGATTGCC
AACCAATTTAATAGTGCTATTGGCAAAATTCAAGACTCACTTTCTTCCACAGCAAGTGCACTTGGAAAAC
TTCAAGATGTGGTCAACCAAAATGCACAAGCTTTAAACACGCTTGTTAAACAACTTAGCTCCAATTTTGG
TGCAATTTCAAGTGTTTTAAATGATATCCTTTCACGTCTTGACAAAGTTGAGGCTGAAGTGCAAATTGAT
AGGTTGATCACAGGCAGACTTCAAAGTTTGCAGACATATGTGACTCAACAATTAATTAGAGCTGCAGAAA
TCAGAGCTTCTGCTAATCTTGCTGCTACTAAAATGTCAGAGTGTGTACTTGGACAATCAAAAAGAGTTGA
TTTTTGTGGAAAGGGCTATCATCTTATGTCCTTCCCTCAGTCAGCACCTCATGGTGTAGTCTTCTTGCAT
GTGACTTATGTCCCTGCACAAGAAAAGAACTTCACAACTGCTCCTGCCATTTGTCATGATGGAAAAGCAC
ACTTTCCTCGTGAAGGTGTCTTTGTTTCAAATGGCACACACTGGTTTGTAACACAAAGGAATTTTTATGA
ACCACAAATCATTACTACAGACAACACATTTGTGTCTGGTAACTGTGATGTTGTAATAGGAATTGTCAAC
AACACAGTTTATGATCCTTTGCAACCTGAATTAGACTCATTCAAGGAGGAGTTAGATAAATATTTTAAGA
ATCATACATCACCAGATGTTGATTTAGGTGACATCTCTGGCATTAATGCTTCAGTTGTAAACATTCAAAA
AGAAATTGACCGCCTCAATGAGGTTGCCAAGAATTTAAATGAATCTCTCATCGATCTCCAAGAACTTGGA
AAGTATGAGCAGTATATAAAATGGCCATGGTACATTTGGCTAGGTTTTATAGCTGGCTTGATTGCCATAG
TAATGGTGACAATTATGCTTTGCTGTATGACCAGTTGCTGTAGTTGTCTCAAGGGCTGTTGTTCTTGTGG
ATCCTGCTGCAAATTTGATGAAGACGACTCTGAGCCAGTGCTCAAAGGAGTCAAATTACATTACACATAA
TCCGGACTCAGATCTCGATCTTTTTCCCTCTGCCAAAAATTATGGGGACATCATGAAGCCCCTTGAGCAT
CTGACTTCTGGCTAATAAAGGAAATTTATTTTCATTGCAATAGTGTGTTGGAATTTTTTGTGTCTCTCAC
TCGGAAGGACATATGGGAGGGCAAATCATTTAAAACATCAGAATGAGTATTTGGTTTAGAGTTTGGCAAC
ATATGCCCATATGCTGGCTGCCATGAACAAAGGTTGGCTATAAAGAGGTCATCAGTATATGAAACAGCCC
CCTGCTGTCCATTCCTTATTCCATAGAAAAGCCTTGACTTGAGGTTAGATTTTTTTTATATTTTGTTTTG
TGTTATTTTTTTCTTTAACATCCCTAAAATTTTCCTTACATGTTTTACTAGCCAGATTTTTCCTCCTCTC
CTGACTACTCCCAGTCATAGCTGTCCCTCTTCTCTTATGGAGATCCCTCGACCTGCAGCCCAAGCTTGGC
GTAATCATGGTCATAGCTGTTTCCTGTGTGAAATTGTTATCCGCTCACAATTCCACACAACATACGAGCC
GGAAGCATAAAGTGTAAAGCCTGGGGTGCCTAATGAGTGAGCTAACTCACATTAATTGCGTTGCGCTCAC
TGCCCGCTTTCCAGTCGGGAAACCTGTCGTGCCAGCGGATCCGCATCTCAATTAGTCAGCAACCATAGTC
CCGCCCCTAACTCCGCCCATCCCGCCCCTAACTCCGCCCAGTTCCGCCCATTCTCCGCCCCATGGCTGAC
TAATTTTTTTTATTTATGCAGAGGCCGAGGCCGCCTCGGCCTCTGAGCTATTCCAGAAGTAGTGAGGAGG
CTTTTTTGGAGGCCTAGGCTTTTGCAAAAAGCTAACTTGTTTATTGCAGCTTATAATGGTTACAAATAAA
GCAATAGCATCACAAATTTCACAAATAAAGCATTTTTTTCACTGCATTCTAGTTGTGGTTTGTCCAAACT
CATCAATGTATCTTATCATGTCTGGATCCGCTGCATTAATGAATCGGCCAACGCGCGGGGAGAGGCGGTT
TGCGTATTGGGCGCTCTTCCGCTTCCTCGCTCACTGACTCGCTGCGCTCGGTCGTTCGGCTGCGGCGAGC
GGTATCAGCTCACTCAAAGGCGGTAATACGGTTATCCACAGAATCAGGGGATAACGCAGGAAAGAACATG
TGAGCAAAAGGCCAGCAAAAGGCCAGGAACCGTAAAAAGGCCGCGTTGCTGGCGTTTTTCCATAGGCTCC
GCCCCCCTGACGAGCATCACAAAAATCGACGCTCAAGTCAGAGGTGGCGAAACCCGACAGGACTATAAAG
ATACCAGGCGTTTCCCCCTGGAAGCTCCCTCGTGCGCTCTCCTGTTCCGACCCTGCCGCTTACCGGATAC
CTGTCCGCCTTTCTCCCTTCGGGAAGCGTGGCGCTTTCTCATAGCTCACGCTGTAGGTATCTCAGTTCGG
TGTAGGTCGTTCGCTCCAAGCTGGGCTGTGTGCACGAACCCCCCGTTCAGCCCGACCGCTGCGCCTTATC
CGGTAACTATCGTCTTGAGTCCAACCCGGTAAGACACGACTTATCGCCACTGGCAGCAGCCACTGGTAAC
AGGATTAGCAGAGCGAGGTATGTAGGCGGTGCTACAGAGTTCTTGAAGTGGTGGCCTAACTACGGCTACA
CTAGAAGAACAGTATTTGGTATCTGCGCTCTGCTGAAGCCAGTTACCTTCGGAAAAAGAGTTGGTAGCTC
TTGATCCGGCAAACAAACCACCGCTGGTAGCGGTGGTTTTTTTGTTTGCAAGCAGCAGATTACGCGCAGA
AAAAAAGGATCTCAAGAAGATCCTTTGATCTTTTCTACGGGGTCTGACGCTCAGTGGAACGAAAACTCAC
GTTAAGGGATTTTGGTCATGAGATTATCAAAAAGGATCTTCACCTAGATCCTTTTAAATTAAAAATGAAG
TTTTAAATCAATCTAAAGTATATATGAGTAAACTTGGTCTGACAGATGAGTATTCAACATTTCCGTGTCG
CCCTTATTCCCTTTTTTGCGGCATTTTGCCTTCCTGTTTTTGCTCACCCAGAAACGCTGGTGAAAGTAAA
AGATGCTGAAGATCAGTTGGGTGCACGAGTGGGTTACATCGAACTGGATCTCAACAGCGGTAAGATCCTT
GAGAGTTTTCGCCCCGAAGAACGTTTTCCAATGATGAGCACTTTTAAAGTTCTGCTATGTGGCGCGGTAT
TATCCCGTATTGACGCCGGGCAAGAGCAACTCGGTCGCCGCATACACTATTCTCAGAATGACTTGGTTGA
GTACTCACCAGTCACAGAAAAGCATCTTACGGATGGCATGACAGTAAGAGAATTATGCAGTGCTGCCATA
ACCATGAGTGATAACACTGCGGCCAACTTACTTCTGACAACGATCGGAGGACCGAAGGAGCTAACCGCTT
TTTTGCACAACATGGGGGATCATGTAACTCGCCTTGATCGTTGGGAACCGGAGCTGAATGAAGCCATACC
AAACGACGAGCGTGACACCACGATGCCTGTAGCAATGGCAACAACGTTGCGCAAACTATTAACTGGCGAA
CTACTTACTCTAGCTTCCCGGCAACAATTAATAGACTGGATGGAGGCGGATAAAGTTGCAGGACCACTTC
TGCGCTCGGCCCTTCCGGCTGGCTGGTTTATTGCTGATAAATCTGGAGCCGGTGAGCGTGGGTCTCGCGG
TATCATTGCAGCACTGGGGCCAGATGGTAAGCCCTCCCGTATCGTAGTTATCTACACGACGGGGAGTCAG
GCAACTATGGATGAACGAAATAGACAGATCGCTGAGATAGGTGCCTCACTGATTAAGCATTGGTAAACTC
TTCCTTTTTCAATATTATTGAAGCATTTATCAGGGTTATTGTCTCATGAGCGGATACATATTTGAATGTA
TTTAGAAAAATAAACAAATAGGGGTTCCGCGCACATTTCCCCGAAAAGTGCCACCTGGGTC
